Addgene plasmid #192270: TERTpWT_Gluc_CCR5
Purpose: Donor template for insertion of hTERT promoter driven Gaussia luciferase reporter
Depositing lab: Shantanu Chowdhury. Publication: Human telomerase is directly regulated by non-telomeric TRF2-G-quadruplex interaction. Sharma S, Mukherjee AK, Roy SS, Bagri S, Lier S, Verma M, Sengupta A, Kumar M, Nesse G, Pandey DP, Chowdhury S. Cell Rep. 2021 May 18;35(7):109154. doi: 10.1016/j.celrep.2021.109154. PubMed 34010660.
Backbone
  Vector backbone: AY10_pS.Donor.R5.TS
  Backbone manufacturer: Manuel A.F.V. Goncalves
  Vector type: CRISPR
Growth in bacteria
  Bacterial resistance: Ampicillin, 100 μg/mL
  Growth temperature: 37°C
  Growth strain: DH5alpha
  Copy number: High Copy
Gene/Insert
  Gene/Insert name: Promoter Reporter Insert within donor template (alt name: Gaussia luciferase reporter)
  Species: H. sapiens (human)
  Insert size (bp): 1309
  Promoter: TERT promoter driving expression of gaussia
  Cloning method: Restriction Enzyme; 5′ cloning site BglII (unknown if destroyed); 3′ cloning site XhoI (unknown if destroyed)
  Sequencing primers: 5′ TTTTGGCAGGGCTCCGATGTAT
Terms and licenses: Academic/Nonprofit Terms; Industry Terms: Not Available to Industry
How to cite: TERTpWT_Gluc_CCR5 was a gift from Shantanu Chowdhury (Addgene plasmid # 192270 ; http://n2t.net/addgene:192270 ; RRID:Addgene_192270)
