[The description below was written by a language model from this plasmid's Addgene catalogue record and pLannotate feature annotations shown in this document.]
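Description:
TERTpWT_Gluc_CCR5 is a 5,867 bp CRISPR donor template plasmid built on the AY10_pS.Donor.R5.TS backbone. It is intended to supply the repair template for inserting a human TERT promoter-driven Gaussia luciferase reporter into the genome. The name, the backbone designation and an annotated fragment of the human CCR5 coding sequence upstream of the reporter all point to the CCR5 locus, commonly used as a safe-harbour site, as the integration target. However, the feature table does not explicitly delimit homology arms, and only one CCR5-derived segment is annotated. The plasmid is propagated in E. coli through a high-copy ColE1/pUC-type origin and selected with ampicillin via the AmpR (β-lactamase) gene and its own promoter. Residual cloning-vector elements (lacZα, lac promoter/operator, CAP site, and lacI, rop and bom fragments) are backbone remnants with no role in the reporter.

The payload is catalogued as a 1,309 bp human insert cloned between BglII and XhoI and described as the TERT promoter driving Gaussia. "WT" in the name suggests the wild-type promoter sequence. The promoter itself was not annotated by the automated tool, but the unannotated stretch preceding the human codon-optimised secreted Gaussia luciferase (hGLuc) coding sequence is where it would lie. An SV40 polyadenylation signal is annotated downstream of hGLuc, on the opposite strand according to the table, alongside a small SV40 large T fragment. A short match to EEF1AKMT2 further downstream is of unclear significance. No mammalian selection marker is annotated. Because Gaussia luciferase is secreted, integrating this cassette at a defined site outside the endogenous TERT locus allows TERT promoter activity to be read from culture medium. The associated work concerns TRF2 and G-quadruplex regulation of telomerase.
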