Features (pLannotate 1.2.2; 15 found; start..end, strand, type, name):
      6..41      +  CDS            rop (fragment): Rop protein, which maintains plasmids at low copy number; rop
    143..242     +  misc_feature   bom (fragment): basis of mobility region from pBR322
    248..405     -  CDS            lacZα (fragment): LacZα fragment of β-galactosidase; lacZ fragment
    531..716     -  CDS            CCR5 (fragment): CCR5_HUMAN - Also known as CMKBR5. Experimental evidence at protein level: Swiss-Prot protein existence level 1. (Microbial infection) Acts as a coreceptor (CD4 being the primary receptor) of human immunodeficiency virus-1/HIV-1. From Homo sapiens (Human).
   2296..2853    +  CDS            hGLuc: secreted Gaussia luciferase human codon-optimized
   2877..2998    -  polyA_signal   SV40 poly(A) signal: SV40 polyadenylation signal
   3021..3089    -  CDS            large T antigen (fragment): large T antigen from SV40 (simian virus 40)
   3281..3481    +  CDS            EEF1AKMT2 (fragment): EFMT2_HUMAN - Also known as C10orf138, METTL10 From Homo sapiens (Human).
   3676..3692    -  protein_bind   lac operator: The lac repressor binds to the lac operator to inhibit transcription in E. coli. This inhibition can be relieved by adding lactose or isopropyl-β-D-thiogalactopyranoside (IPTG). lac repressor encoded by lacI
   3700..3730    -  promoter       lac promoter: promoter for the E. coli lac operon
   3745..3766    -  protein_bind   CAP binding site: CAP binding activates transcription in the presence of cAMP. E. coli catabolite activator protein
   3779..3871    -  CDS            lacI (fragment): lac repressor; lacI; The lac repressor binds to the lac operator to inhibit transcription in E. coli. This inhibition can be relieved by adding lactose or isopropyl-β-D-thiogalactopyranoside (IPTG).
   4054..4642    -  rep_origin     ori: high-copy-number ColE1/pMB1/pBR322/pUC origin of replication
   4813..5673    -  CDS            AmpR: β-lactamase; bla; confers resistance to ampicillin, carbenicillin, and related antibiotics
   5674..5778    -  promoter       AmpR promoter: bla
>Addgene plasmid #192270 | TERTpWT_Gluc_CCR5 | addgene full sequence | sequence record 380414 | Addgene NGS Result
TTCGTCTCGCGCGTTTCGGTGATGACGGTGAAAACCTCTGACACATGCAGCTCCCGGAGACGGTCACAGC
TTGTCTGTAAGCGGATGCCGGGAGCAGACAAGCCCGTCAGGGCGCGTCAGCGGGTGTTGGCGGGTGTCGG
GGCTGGCTTAACTATGCGGCATCAGAGCAGATTGTACTGAGAGTGCACCATATGCGGTGTGAAATACCGC
ACAGATGCGTAAGGAGAAAATACCGCATCAGGCGCCATTCGCCATTCAGGCTGCGCAACTGTTGGGAAGG
GCGATCGGTGCGGGCCTCTTCGCTATTACGCCAGCTGGCGAAAGGGGGATGTGCTGCAAGGCGATTAAGT
TGGGTAACGCCAGGGTTTTCCCAGTCACGACGTTGTAAAACGACGGCCAGTGAATTCGAGCTCGGTACCT
CGCGAATGCATCTAGATGACGACCGCCGGCGTTTGCTGCTAGCTTCCCTGTCCACTAGATGGAGAGCTTG
GCTCTGTTGGGGGAATTCATGAAAGCACCATCTGTTTAAACTTCAGCCTTTTGCAGTTTATCAGGATGAG
GATGACCAGCATGTTGCCCACAAAACCAAAGATGAACACCAGTGAGTAGAGCGGAGGCAGGAGGCGGGCT
GCGATTTGCTTCACATTGATTTTTTGGCAGGGCTCCGATGTATAATAATTGATGTCATAGATTGGACTTG
ACACTTGATAATCCATCTTGTTCCACCCTGTGCATAAATAAAAAGTGATCTTTTATAAAGTCCTAGAATG
TATTTAGTTGCCCTCCATGAATGCAAACTGTTTTATACATCAATAGGTTTTTAATTGCCTACATAGATGT
CTACATTGAATTAACTCTCTTTTTGGCCAAGCAATGAAGTTTTGTAGTGAAGGGAAGGTTTGCTGCTAGC
TTCCCTGTCCACTAGATGGAGAAGCTTGTTAACACGCGTAGATCTCAGCCCAGGGAGGGTGCGAGGCCTG
TTCAAATGCTAGCTCCATAAATAAAGCAATTTCCTCCGGCAGTTTCTGAAAGTAGGAAAGGTTACATTTA
AGGTTGCGTTTGTTAGCATTTCAGTGTTTGCCGACCTCAGCTACAGCATCCCTGCAAGGCCTCGGGAGAC
CCAGAAGTTTCTCGCCCCTTAGATCCAAACTTGAGCAACCCGGAGTCTGGATTCCTGGGAAGTCCTCAGC
TGTCCTGCGGTTGTGCCGGGGCCCCAGGTCTGGAGGGGACCAGTGGCCGTGTGGCTTCTACTGCTGGGCT
GGAAGTCGGGCCTCCTAGCTCTGCAGTCCGAGGCTTGGAGCCAGGTGCCTGGACCCCGAGGCTGCCCTCC
ACCCTGTGCGGGCGGGATGTGACCAGATGTTGGCCTCATCTGCCAGACAGAGTGCCGGGGCCCAGGGTCA
AGGCCGTTGTGGCTGGTGTGAGGCGCCCGGTGCGCGGCCAGCAGGAGCGCCTGGCTCCATTTCCCACCCT
TTCTCGACGGGACCGCCCCGGTGGGTGATTAACAGATTTGGGGTGGTTTGCTCATGGTGGGGACCCCTCG
CCGCCTGAGAACCTGCAAAGAGAAATGACGGGCCTGTGTCAAGGAGCCCAAGTCGCGGGGAAGTGTTGCA
GGGAGGCACTCCGGGAGGTCCCGCGTGCCCGTCCAGGGAGCAATGCGTCCTCGGGTTCGTCCCCAGCCGC
GTCTACGCGCCTCCGTCCTCCCCTTCACGTCCGGCATTCGTGGTGCCCGGAGCCCGACGCCCCGCGTCCG
GACCTGGAGGCAGCCCTGGGTCTCCGGATCAGGCCAGCGGCCAAAGGGTCGCCGCACGCACCTGTTCCCA
GGGCCTCCACATCATGGCCCCTCCCTCGGGTTACCCCACAGCCTAGGCCGATTCGACCTCTCTCCGCTGG
GGCCCTCGCTGGCGTCCCTGCACCCTGGGAGCGCGAGCGGCGCGCGGGCGGGGAAGCGCGGCCCAGACCC
CCGGGTCCGCCCGGAGCAGCTGCGCTGTCGGGGCCAGGCCGGGCTCCCAGTGGATTCGCGGGCACAGACG
CCCAGGACCGCGCTTCCCACGTGGCGGAGGGACTGGGGACCCGGGCACCCGTCCTGCCCCTTCACCTTCC
AGCTCCGCCTCCTCCGCGCGGACCCCGCCCCGTCCCGACCCCTCCCGGGTCCCCGGCCCAGCCCCCTCCG
GGCCCTCCCAGCCCCTCCCCTTCCTTTCCGCGGCCCCGCCCTCTCCTCGCGGCGCGAGTTTCAGGCAGCG
CTGCGTCCTGCTGCGCACGTGGGAAAGCTTGGTACCGAGCTCGGATCCAGCCACCATGGGAGTCAAAGTT
CTGTTTGCCCTGATCTGCATCGCTGTGGCCGAGGCCAAGCCCACCGAGAACAACGAAGACTTCAACATCG
TGGCCGTGGCCAGCAACTTCGCGACCACGGATCTCGATGCTGACCGCGGGAAGTTGCCCGGCAAGAAGCT
GCCGCTGGAGGTGCTCAAAGAGCTGGAAGCCAATGCCCGGAAAGCTGGCTGCACCAGGGGCTGTCTGATC
TGCCTGTCCCACATCAAGTGCACGCCCAAGATGAAGAAGTTCATCCCAGGACGCTGCCACACCTACGAAG
GCGACAAAGAGTCCGCACAGGGCGGCATAGGCGAGGCGATCGTCGACATTCCTGAGATTCCTGGGTTCAA
GGACTTGGAGCCCCTGGAGCAGTTCATCGCACAGGTCGATCTGTGTGTGGACTGCACAACTGGCTGCCTC
AAAGGGCTTGCCAACGTGCAGTGTTCTGACCTGCTCAAGAAGTGGCTGCCGCAACGCTGTGCGACCTTTG
CCAGCAAGATCCAGGGCCAGGTGGACAAGATCAAGGGGGCCGGTGGTGACTAAGCGGCCGCTTCGAGCAG
ACATGATAAGATACATTGATGAGTTTGGACAAACCACAACTAGAATGCAGTGAAAAAAATGCTTTATTTG
TGAAATTTGTGATGCTATTGCTTTATTTGTAACCATTATAAGCTGCAATAAACAAGTTAACAACAACAAT
TGCATTCATTTTATGTTTCAGGTTCAGGGGGAGGTGTGGGAGGTTTTTTAAAGCAAGTAAAACCTCTACA
AATGTGGTACTCGAGACGCGTGCTCTGTTGGGGGAATTCATGAAAGCACCATCTCACCAAATAAAATCTT
GTGCTCTATAGCACCATGGAGTGAATGAAGCTTTGACAACAATTTTAAGAAACTGGGTCAAGCATGGTGC
AGCTCAGCCTTTTTGTTGTTGTTGTTGTTGTTGTGAGACAGGGTCTCACTCTGTCGCCCAGGCTGGAGTG
CAGTGGCACGATCATGGCTCACTGCAGCCTGGACCATCCCGGGCTCAAGCAATCCTCTCACCTCACCCCT
CCAAGTGGCTGGGGACTACAGGCGCCACCACACCAAGCTAATTTTGTTTATTTTTATAGATACAAGATCA
CACTATGTTGCCCAGGCTGGTCTCGAACTCCTGGGCTCAAGCGATCCTCCTGCCTCAGCCTCCTAGAATG
CATTTAAATTTTGCTGCTAGCTTCCCTGTCCACTAGATGGAGAGCTTGGCTCTGTTGGGGGAATTCATGA
AAGCACCATCTGCGGCCGCGTCGTATCGGATCCCGGGCCCGTCGACTGCAGAGGCCTGCATGCAAGCTTG
GCGTAATCATGGTCATAGCTGTTTCCTGTGTGAAATTGTTATCCGCTCACAATTCCACACAACATACGAG
CCGGAAGCATAAAGTGTAAAGCCTGGGGTGCCTAATGAGTGAGCTAACTCACATTAATTGCGTTGCGCTC
ACTGCCCGCTTTCCAGTCGGGAAACCTGTCGTGCCAGCTGCATTAATGAATCGGCCAACGCGCGGGGAGA
GGCGGTTTGCGTATTGGGCGCTCTTCCGCTTCCTCGCTCACTGACTCGCTGCGCTCGGTCGTTCGGCTGC
GGCGAGCGGTATCAGCTCACTCAAAGGCGGTAATACGGTTATCCACAGAATCAGGGGATAACGCAGGAAA
GAACATGTGAGCAAAAGGCCAGCAAAAGGCCAGGAACCGTAAAAAGGCCGCGTTGCTGGCGTTTTTCCAT
AGGCTCCGCCCCCCTGACGAGCATCACAAAAATCGACGCTCAAGTCAGAGGTGGCGAAACCCGACAGGAC
TATAAAGATACCAGGCGTTTCCCCCTGGAAGCTCCCTCGTGCGCTCTCCTGTTCCGACCCTGCCGCTTAC
CGGATACCTGTCCGCCTTTCTCCCTTCGGGAAGCGTGGCGCTTTCTCATAGCTCACGCTGTAGGTATCTC
AGTTCGGTGTAGGTCGTTCGCTCCAAGCTGGGCTGTGTGCACGAACCCCCCGTTCAGCCCGACCGCTGCG
CCTTATCCGGTAACTATCGTCTTGAGTCCAACCCGGTAAGACACGACTTATCGCCACTGGCAGCAGCCAC
TGGTAACAGGATTAGCAGAGCGAGGTATGTAGGCGGTGCTACAGAGTTCTTGAAGTGGTGGCCTAACTAC
GGCTACACTAGAAGAACAGTATTTGGTATCTGCGCTCTGCTGAAGCCAGTTACCTTCGGAAAAAGAGTTG
GTAGCTCTTGATCCGGCAAACAAACCACCGCTGGTAGCGGTGGTTTTTTTGTTTGCAAGCAGCAGATTAC
GCGCAGAAAAAAAGGATCTCAAGAAGATCCTTTGATCTTTTCTACGGGGTCTGACGCTCAGTGGAACGAA
AACTCACGTTAAGGGATTTTGGTCATGAGATTATCAAAAAGGATCTTCACCTAGATCCTTTTAAATTAAA
AATGAAGTTTTAAATCAATCTAAAGTATATATGAGTAAACTTGGTCTGACAGTTACCAATGCTTAATCAG
TGAGGCACCTATCTCAGCGATCTGTCTATTTCGTTCATCCATAGTTGCCTGACTCCCCGTCGTGTAGATA
ACTACGATACGGGAGGGCTTACCATCTGGCCCCAGTGCTGCAATGATACCGCGAGACCCACGCTCACCGG
CTCCAGATTTATCAGCAATAAACCAGCCAGCCGGAAGGGCCGAGCGCAGAAGTGGTCCTGCAACTTTATC
CGCCTCCATCCAGTCTATTAATTGTTGCCGGGAAGCTAGAGTAAGTAGTTCGCCAGTTAATAGTTTGCGC
AACGTTGTTGCCATTGCTACAGGCATCGTGGTGTCACGCTCGTCGTTTGGTATGGCTTCATTCAGCTCCG
GTTCCCAACGATCAAGGCGAGTTACATGATCCCCCATGTTGTGCAAAAAAGCGGTTAGCTCCTTCGGTCC
TCCGATCGTTGTCAGAAGTAAGTTGGCCGCAGTGTTATCACTCATGGTTATGGCAGCACTGCATAATTCT
CTTACTGTCATGCCATCCGTAAGATGCTTTTCTGTGACTGGTGAGTACTCAACCAAGTCATTCTGAGAAT
AGTGTATGCGGCGACCGAGTTGCTCTTGCCCGGCGTCAATACGGGATAATACCGCGCCACATAGCAGAAC
TTTAAAAGTGCTCATCATTGGAAAACGTTCTTCGGGGCGAAAACTCTCAAGGATCTTACCGCTGTTGAGA
TCCAGTTCGATGTAACCCACTCGTGCACCCAACTGATCTTCAGCATCTTTTACTTTCACCAGCGTTTCTG
GGTGAGCAAAAACAGGAAGGCAAAATGCCGCAAAAAAGGGAATAAGGGCGACACGGAAATGTTGAATACT
CATACTCTTCCTTTTTCAATATTATTGAAGCATTTATCAGGGTTATTGTCTCATGAGCGGATACATATTT
GAATGTATTTAGAAAAATAAACAAATAGGGGTTCCGCGCACATTTCCCCGAAAAGTGCCACCTGACGTCT
AAGAAACCATTATTATCATGACATTAACCTATAAAAATAGGCGTATCACGAGGCCCT
